>Addgene plasmid #187424 | SNG | addgene full sequence | sequence record 374209 | Addgene NGS Result
TTCTCTGTCACAGAATGAAAATTTTTCTGTCATCTCTTCGTTATTAATGTTTGTAATTGACTGAATATCA
ACGCTTATTTGCAGCCTGAATGGCGAATGGG
[124 nt withheld, positions 102-225]
C
[91 nt withheld, positions 227-317]
A
[49 nt withheld, positions 319-367]
CCTTTGACGTTGGAGTCCACGTTCTT
[37 nt withheld, positions 394-430]
ACCCTATCTCGGTCTATTCTTTTGATTTATAAGGGATTTTGCCGATTTCGGCCTATTGGTTAAAAAATGA
GCTGATTTAACAAAAATTTAACGCGAATTTTAACAAAATATTAACGCTTACAATTTAGGTGGCACTTTTC
GGGGAAATGTGCGCGGAACCCCTATTTGTTTATTTTTCTAAATACATTCAAATATGTATCCGCTCATGAG
ACAATAACCCTGATAAATGCTTCAATAATATTGAAAAAGGAAGAGTATGAGTATTCAACATTTCCGTGTC
GCCCTTATTCCCTTTTTTGCGGCATTTTGCCTTCCTGTTTTTGCTCACCCAGAAACGCTGGTGAAAGTAA
AAGATGCTGAAGATCAGTTGGGTGCACGAGTGGGTTACATCGAACTGGATCTCAACAGCGGTAAGATCCT
TGAGAGTTTTCGCCCCGAAGAACGTTTTCCAATGATGAGCACTTTTAAAGTTCTGCTATGTGGCGCGGTA
TTATCCCGTATTGACGCCGGGCAAGAGCAACTCGGTCGCCGCATACACTATTCTCAGAATGACTTGGTTG
AGTACTCACCAGTCACAGAAAAGCATCTTACGGATGGCATGACAGTAAGAGAATTATGCAGTGCTGCCAT
AACCATGAGTGATAACACTGCGGCCAACTTACTTCTGACAACGATCGGAGGACCGAAGGAGCTAACCGCT
TTTTTGCACAACATGGGGGATCATGTAACTCGCCTTGATCGTTGGGAACCGGAGCTGAATGAAGCCATAC
CAAACGACGAGCGTGACACCACGATGCCTGTAGCAATGGCAACAACGTTGCGCAAACTATTAACTGGCGA
ACTACTTACTCTAGCTTCCCGGCAACAATTAATAGACTGGATGGAGGCGGATAAAGTTGCAGGACCACTT
CTGCGCTCGGCCCTTCCGGCTGGCTGGTTTATTGCTGATAAATCTGGAGCCGGTGAGCGTGGGTCTCGCG
GTATCATTGCAGCACTGGGGCCAGATGGTAAGCCCTCCCGTATCGTAGTTATCTACACGACGGGGAGTCA
GGCAACTATGGATGAACGAAATAGACAGATCGCTGAGATAGGTGCCTCACTGATTAAGCATTGGTAACTG
TCAGACCAAGTTTACTCATATATACTTTAGATTGATTTAAAACTTCATTTTTAATTTAAAAGGATCTAGG
TGAAGATCCTTTTTGATAATCTCATGACCAAAATCCCTTAACGTGAGTTTTCGTTCCACTGAGCGTCAGA
CCCCGTAGAAAAGATCAAAGGATCTTCTTGAGATCCTTTTTTTCTGCGCGTAATCTGCTGCTTGCAAACA
AAAAAACCACCGCTACCAGCGGTGGTTTGTTTGCCGGATCAAGAGCTACCAACTCTTTTTCCGAAGGTAA
CTGGCTTCAGCAGAGCGCAGATACCAAATACTGTTCTTCTAGTGTAGCCGTAGTTAGGCCACCACTTCAA
GAACTCTGTAGCACCGCCTACATACCTCGCTCTGCTAATCCTGTTACCAGTGGCTGCTGCCAGTGGCGAT
AAGTCGTGTCTTACCGGGTTGGACTCAAGACGATAGTTACCGGATAAGGCGCAGCGGTCGGGCTGAACGG
GGGGTTCGTGCACACAGCCCAGCTTGGAGCGAACGACCTACACCGAACTGAGATACCTACAGCGTGAGCT
ATGAGAAAGCGCCACGCTTCCCGAAGGGAGAAAGGCGGACAGGTATCCGGTAAGCGGCAGGGTCGGAACA
GGAGAGCGCACGAGGGAGCTTCCAGGGGGAAACGCCTGGTATCTTTATAGTCCTGTCGGGTTTCGCCACC
TCTGACTTGAGCGTCGATTTTTGTGATGCTCGTCAGGGGGGCGGAGCCTATGGAAAAACGCCAGCAACGC
GGCCTTTTTACGGTTCCTGGCCTTTTGCTGGCCTTTTGCTCACATGTTCTTTCCTGCGTTATCCCCTGAT
TCTGTGGATAACCGTATTACCGCCTTTGAGTGAGCTGATACCGCTCGCCGCAGCCGAACGACCGAGCGCA
GCGAGTCAGTGAGCGAGGAAGCGGAAGAGCGCCTGATGCGGTATTTTCTCCTTACGCATCTGTGCGGTAT
TTCACACCGCATAGACCAGCCGCGTAACCTGGCAAAATCGGTTACGGTTGAGTAATAAATGGATGCCCTG
CGTAAGCGGGTGTGGGCGGACAATAAAGTCTTAAACTGAACAAAATAGATCTAAACTATGACAATAAAGT
CTTAAACTAGACAGAATAGTTGTAAACTGAAATCAGTCCAGTTATGCTGTGAAAAAGCATACTGGACTTT
TGTTATGGCTAAAGCAAACTCTTCATTTTCTGAAGTGCAAATTGCCCGTCGTATTAAAGAGGGGCGTGGC
CAAGGGCATGGTAAAGACTATATTCGCGGCGTTGTGACAATTTACCGAACAACTCCGCGGCCGGGAAGCC
GATCTCGGCTTGAACGAATTGTTAGGTGGCGGTACTTGGGTCGATATCAAAGTGCATCACTTCTTCCCGT
ATGCCCAACTTTGTATAGAGAGCCACTGCGGGATCGTCACCGTAATCTGCTTGCACGTAGATCACATAAG
CACCAAGCGCGTTGGCCTCATGCTTGAGGAGATTGATGAGCGCGGTGGCAATGCCCTGCCTCCGGTGCTC
GCCGGAGACTGCGAGATCATAGATATAGATCTCACTACGCGGCTGCTCAAACTTGGGCAGAACGTAAGCC
GCGAGAGCGCCAACAACCGCTTCTTGGTCGAAGGCAGCAAGCGCGATGAATGTCTTACTACGGAGCAAGT
TCCCGAGGTAATCGGAGTCCGGCTGATGTTGGGAGTAGGTGGCTACGTCTCCGAACTCACGACCGAAAAG
ATCAAGAGCAGCCCGCATGGATTTGACTTGGTCAGGGCCGAGCCTACATGTGCGAATGATGCCCATACTT
GAGCCACCTAACTTTGTTTTAGGGCGACTGCCCTGCTGCGTAACATCGTTGCTGCTGCGTAACATCGTTG
CTGCTCCATAACATCAAACATCGACCCACGGCGTAACGCGCTTGCTGCTTGGATGCCCGAGGCATAGACT
GTACAAAAAAACAGTCATAACAAGCCATGAAAACCGCCACTGCGCCGTTACCACCGCTGCGTTCGGTCAA
GGTTCTGGACCAGTTGCGTGAGCGCATACGCTACTTGCATTACAGTTTACGAACCGAACAGGCTTATGTC
AACTGGGTTCGTGCCTTCATCCGTTTCCACGGTGTGCGTCACCCGGCAACCTTGGGCAGCAGCGAAGTCG
AGGCATTTCTGTCCTGGCTGGCGAACGAGCGCAAGGTTTCGGTCTCCACGCATCGTCAGGCATTGGCGGC
CTTGCTGTTCTTCTACGGCAAGGTGCTGTGCACGGATCTGCCCTTGCTTCAGGAGATCGGTAGACCTCGG
CCGTCGCGGCGCTTGCCGGTGGTGCTGACCCCGGATGAAGTGGTTCGCATCCTCGGTTTTCTGGAAGGCG
AGCATCGTTTGTTCGCCCAGGACTCTAGCTATAGTTCTAGTGGTTGGCTACGTACCCGTAGTGGCTATGG
CAGGGCTTGCCGCCCCGACGTTGGCTGCGAGCCCTGGGCCTTCACCCGAACTTGGGGGTTGGGGTGGGGA
AAAGGAAGAAACGCGGGCGTATTGGTCCCAATGGGGTCTCGGTGGGGTATCGACAGAGTGCCAGCCCTGG
GACCGAACCCCGCGTTTATGAACAAACGACCCAACACCCGTGCGTTTTATTCTGTCTTTTTATTGCCGTC
ATAGCGCGGGTTCCTTCCGGTATTGTCTCCTTCCGTGTTTCAGTTAGCCTCCCCCATCTCCCGGTACCGC
ATGCTCAGCTGCTTTTTATGTCAAATTTAATATCAAAGCGTCCCTGGAAGCGGTCTTTGTCGCTGTACTG
GATGTTCTGCCCGTAGGCCCTGCATTCCACGCGCACCTCCATGTCGTAGGTCAGGTTGGTGAACTGCACT
GCCACCAGCGGCTGCAGGTACCGCGACTGCAGGAGCTTGCCGTAGTAGGGATAGTACTGCAGGGCAAAGC
CAGGGTAGCCACCCATCCCATAGTACTCCACCGTGCCTATTTTGTCTGCATCGTCCTCTTTCTTGGCAGC
ACAGTGGACAGGGATGAGGAATGGGTTGTATTTTGCCATAACCTCTGGAGGGAGGCTGTCATTTACCGGA
GCCTTAGGTTTGAAGCCGATAATTCTGTTGAGCTTGACGAGGATGCATGGTTTGCCATCCCTGTACCCAA
AGGTGGGATCATTTATTCCAGAACAGTTTTCCAGCCATTCACGTTTGAATTTGCAGACCTTCTTCTGGCC
CTGGGCATCATTATATGGTCCTCTCTCTTTGTAATCGCTAGGTATGTCCCCACAGTCCTGAAATATCATG
TTTTCAGTCTGTTGATCAGCGCTGTAGTCCTTCAAGAACTTCTCAAGGTTCTTCACATATGGCTCAAAAC
TTTTGGCGTCGGAGACACTAAAGGAAATTTCTGTCTTTTGTACCTGGGGTACTTGAGTCAGTCCTGGAGG
TGCCACTCGATCCTGATATTTGGGTTCAAATTCACTGACAGTGAGCAACATCACTTGGATGGTCCCAATG
AATATACCTGCCAGGCAACCATAGAAGATCACATAGAAGAGGAGGATTTTAAACCAGCTGCCCCCGGTGC
GGCCCAGCAGCTCCTTCTTCTCCGAGTTCCAGATGAACTTCTTCCAGTTGCCGTCGCCGTCCTTGGCCTT
CCCGCGGGCCATCTCGAGATCCCGGGTGATCAAGTCTTCGTCGAGTGATTGTAAATAAAATGTAATTTAC
AGTATAGTATTTTAATTAATATACAAATGATTTGATAATAATTCTTATTTAACTATAATATATTGTGTTG
GGTTGAATTAAAGGTCCGTATACTCCGGAATATTAATAGATCATGGAGATAATTAAAATGATAACCATCT
CGCAAATAAATAAGTATTTTACTGTTTTCGTAACAGTTTTGTAATAAAAAAACCTATAAATATTCCGGAT
TATTCATACCGTCCCACCATCGGGCGCGGATCCCGGTCCGAAGCGCGCGGAATTCAAAGGCCTACGTCGA
CGAGCTCACCTATAGGGCGAATTGGCGGAAGGCCGTCAAGGCCGCATGTCGACATGGGCAAGGGGGCTGG
AAGAGACAAGTATGAGCCTACTGCAACATCCGAACATGGCACAAAGAAGAAAAAGGGGAAGAAGGAGAGG
GACATGGATGAACTTAAAAAGGAAGTCACAATGGATGACCACAAGCTGAGCCTTGATGAACTTCATCGTA
AATATGGAACAGACTTGAGTAGGGGTTTGACTACTGCACGTGCAGCTGAGATTTTGGCTCGTGATGGCCC
AAATTCCCTCACACCCCCACCCACCACTCCTGAATGGCTCAAGTTCTGCCGGCAGCTCTTTGGAGGATTC
TCACTCCTGTTGTGGATTGGTGCTGTTCTGTGCTTTCTGGCTTATGGCATACGAAGTGCGGTGGACCAGG
AGGCGGCCGACAATGATAATCTGTACTTGGGTATTGTGTTGGCAGCTGTGGTTATCATTACTGGCTGTTT
CTCTTATTACCAAGAAGCAAAAAGTTCCAAGATCATGGAGTCCTTCAAGAACATGGTGCCTCAGCAAGCT
CTTGTAGTCAGAAATGGTGAGAAGATGAGCATAAATGCTGAAGGTGTTGTAGTTGGAGATCTAGTGGAGG
TGAAAGGAGGAGACAGAATTCCAGCCGACCTTCGGATCATATCTGCACATGGTTGCAAGGTAGATAACTC
CTCACTTACTGGTGAATCAGAGCCTCAGACCAGATCTCCAGACTTCTCCAATGAGAATCCCCTGGAGACC
AGGAACATTGCCTTCTTTTCCACCAACTGTGTGGAAGGCACTGCCCGTGGCATTGTCATTAGCACTGGGG
ATCGCACTGTAATGGGCCGTATTGCCAGTCTGGCTTCTGGGCTGGAAGGGGGGAAAACTCCAATTGCCAT
GGAGATTGAGCACTTTATCCACCTCATCACTGGAGTAGCTGTCTTCCTGGGTGTGACTTTCTTCATCCTT
TCACTCATCCTTGAGTACACATGGCTGGAGGCTGTAATCTTCCTCATCGGGATCATTGTTGCCAATGTCC
CTGAAGGGCTGCTTGCAACAGTCACGGTATGTCTGACACTAACAGCCAAGCGTATGGCTCGTAAGAACTG
CTTGGTGAAGAACCTCGAAGCTGTGGAAACCCTGGGTTCCACGTCCACTATCTGTTCTGACAAAACAGGC
ACGCTGACACAGAATCGCATGACGGTTGCGCACATGTGGTTTGACAATCAGATTCATGAGGCTGATACTA
CAGAGAACCAGAGTGGTGCTTCCTTTGACAAGAGCTCAGCTACTTGGACTGCTTTGTCCAGAGTTGCAGG
TCTCTGCAACCGTGCTGTGTTTCAGGCCAACCAGGAAAATGTACCAATACTTAAGAGAGCAGTGGCGGGA
GATGCCTCTGAGTCTGCACTTCTGAAATGCATTGAATTGTGCTGTGGTCCTGTCAAGGAGATGAGAGAAA
GGTATCCCAAAGTGGTGGAAATACCATTTAACTCTACCAACAAGTATCAGCTGTCTATCCACAAAAATGC
AAATCCGTCAGAATCCCGTTACTTACTGGTGATGAAGGGAGCTCCAGAGAGGATTTTGGATCGCTGCAGC
ACCATTCTTATTCATGGCAAAGAGCAACCACTGGATGAGGAAATGAAAGATTCTTTTCAAAATGCCTACC
TTGAGTTGGGAGGCCTTGGGGAGAGAGTGTTAGGATTCTGTCACTTGGCTCTGCCTGATGATCAGTTCCC
TGATGGCTTCCAGTTTGATACAGACGAAGTGAACTTTCCTGTAGAAAAACTCTGCTTTGTAGGACTGATG
TCTATGATTGACCCTCCTCGTGCTGCTGTGCCAGATGCTGTTGGCAAATGCAGAAGCGCTGGGATCAAGG
TTATCATGGTTACGGGAGACCATCCGATCACAGCCAAAGCCATTGCCAAGGGTGTCGGCATCATCTCTGA
GGGCAATGAAACAGTTGAAGATATTGCTGCTCGACTCAACATTCCTGTCAGCCAGGTCAACCCTAGGGAT
GCCAAAGCTTGTGTTGTTCATGGCTCAGATTTGAAGGACATGACTAGTGAGCAACTGGATGACATCTTGC
TTCATCATACTGAAATTGTCTTTGCCAGGACATCTCCTCAGCAGAAGCTTATAATTGTGGAAGGCTGTCA
GCGACAGGGTGCCATTGTAGCAGTCACAGGTGATGGTGTGAATGATTCCCCAGCCCTGAAGAAGGCTGAC
ATTGGTGTTGCTATGGGTATTGCTGGCTCAGATGTCTCCAAGCAGGCAGCTGACATGATTCTGCTGGATG
ATAACTTTGCCTCCATTGTCACTGGGGTTGAAGAAGGGCGTCTGATCTTTGATAACCTGAAGAAGTCTAT
TGCTTACACCTTGACCAGTAACATTCCTGAAATCACGCCGTTCCTGATCTTCATCATTGCAAACATACCC
CTTCCACTGGGAACAGTCACCATCCTCTGCATTGACTTGGGCACTGACATGGTCCCTGCTATCTCCCTGG
CATATGAGCAAGCAGAGAGTGACATCATGAAGAGGCAGCCCAGAAATCCCAAAACAGACAAGCTGGTTAA
TGAACGGCTGATCAGCATGGCCTATGGGCAGATTGGTATGATCCAGGCCCTTGGAGGTTTCTTCACCTAT
TTTGTAATCATGGCAGAGAATGGGTTCTGGCCTTCTGGCTTGCTAGGGATCAGAGTTCAGTGGGATGACC
GATGGGTTAACGATGTGGAAGACAGCTATGGGCAGCAGTGGACCTACGAACAGAGGAAAATAGTGGAGTT
CACTTGCCATACAGCCTTCTTTGTCAGCATTGTGGTTGTGCAGTGGGCAGACTTGATCATTTGTAAGACC
AGAAGAAACTCTGTCTTCCAGCAGGGAATGAAGAACAAGATCTTAATATTTGGGCTCTTTGAGGAGACTG
CTCTGGCTGCCTTCCTCTCCTACTGCCCTGGAATGGATGTTGCTCTAAGGATGTACCCTCTCAAGCCAAC
CTGGTGGTTCTGCGCTTTCCCATACTCTCTTCTCATATTCCTGTATGATGAAATCAGAAAGCTCATTATC
AGACGCAACCCTGGTGGTTGGGTGGAAAAAGAGACCTACTACTAAGCGGCCGCCTGGGCCTCATGGGCCT
TCCGCTCACTGCCCGCTTTCCAGTGCGGCCGCTTTCGAATCTAGAGCCTGCAGTCTCGACAAGCTTGTCG
AGAAGTACTAGAGGATCATAATCAGCCATACCACATTTGTAGAGGTTTTACTTGCTTTAAAAAACCTCCC
ACACCTCCCCCTGAACCTGAAACATAAAATGAATGCAATTGTTGTTGTTAACTTGTTTATTGCAGCTTAT
AATGGTTACAAATAAAGCAATAGCATCACAAATTTCACAAATAAAGCATTTTTTTCACTGCATTCTAGTT
GTGGTTTGTCCAAACTCATCAATGTATCTTATCATGTCTGGATCTGATCACTGCTTGAGCCTAGGAGATC
CGAACCAGATAAGTGAAATCTAGTTCCAAACTATTTTGTCATTTTTAATTTTCGTATTAGCTTACGACGC
TACACCCAGTTCCCATCTATTTTGTCACTCTTCCCTAAATAATCCTTAAAAACTCCATTTCCACCCCTCC
CAGTTCCCAACTATTTTGTCCGCCCACAGCGGGGCATTTTTCTTCCTGTTATGTTTTTAATCAAACATCC
TGCCAACTCCATGTGACAAACCGTCATCTTCGGCTACTTT
Features (pLannotate 1.2.2; 18 found; start..end, strand, type, name):
     81..97      +  CDS            lacZα (fragment): LacZα fragment of β-galactosidase; lacZ fragment
    102..556     +  rep_origin     f1 ori (sequence partly withheld): f1 bacteriophage origin of replication; arrow indicates direction of (+) strand synthesis
    582..686     +  promoter       AmpR promoter: bla
    687..1547    +  CDS            AmpR: β-lactamase; bla; confers resistance to ampicillin, carbenicillin, and related antibiotics
   1718..2306    +  rep_origin     ori: high-copy-number ColE1/pMB1/pBR322/pUC origin of replication
   2492..2543    -  misc_feature   bom (fragment): basis of mobility region from pBR322
   2611..2835    -  mobile_element Tn7R: mini-Tn7 element (right end of the Tn7 transposon) Tn7
   2902..3435    -  CDS            GmR: gentamycin acetyltransferase; aacC1; confers resistance to gentamycin
   3624..3652    -  promoter       Pc promoter: intI1 (promoter lies within the coding sequence); class 1 integron promoter
   3630..3989    -  CDS            YPR2_ECOLX (fragment): Protein predicted: Swiss-Prot protein existence level 4. From Escherichia coli.
   4160..4208    -  polyA_signal   HSV TK poly(A) signal: herpes simplex virus thymidine kinase polyadenylation signal (Cole and Stacy, 1985)
   4288..5202    -  CDS            ATP1B1: AT1B1_CHICK - Experimental evidence at protein level: Swiss-Prot protein existence level 1. This is the non-catalytic component of the active enzyme, which catalyzes the hydrolysis of ATP coupled with the exchange of Na(+) and K(+) ions across the plasma membrane. The beta subunit regulates, through assembly of alpha/beta heterodimers, the number of sodium pumps transported to the plasma membrane. From Gallus gallus (Chicken).
   5237..5346    -  promoter       p10 promoter: baculovirus promoter for expression in insect cells
   5370..5461    +  promoter       polyhedrin promoter: polh from Autographa californica; promoter for the baculovirus polyhedrin gene
   5594..8662    +  CDS            ATP1A1: AT1A1_RABIT - Experimental evidence at protein level: Swiss-Prot protein existence level 1. This is the catalytic component of the active enzyme, which catalyzes the hydrolysis of ATP coupled with the exchange of sodium and potassium ions across the plasma membrane. This action creates the electrochemical gradient of sodium and potassium ions, providing the energy for active transport of various nutrients (By similarity). May contribute to blood-heart barrier properties of endocardial endothelium and may control cardiac performance via endothelial Na(+)/H(+) exchange (PubMed:11738066). From Or
   8774..8857    +  CDS            large T antigen (fragment): large T antigen from SV40 (simian virus 40)
   8880..9014    +  polyA_signal   SV40 poly(A) signal: SV40 polyadenylation signal
   9043..9208    -  mobile_element Tn7L: mini-Tn7 element (left end of the Tn7 transposon) Tn7
