[The description below was written by a language model from this plasmid's Addgene catalogue record and pLannotate feature annotations shown in this document.]
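Description:
SNG is a baculovirus donor plasmid built on the pFastBac Dual backbone for co-expressing both subunits of the Na,K-ATPase in insect cells. It is about 9.3 kb in the sequenced record. In E. coli it replicates from a high-copy ColE1/pUC-type origin and is selected with ampicillin through the AmpR (β-lactamase) gene; an f1 origin is also present.

The payload lies between the Tn7R and Tn7L ends of a mini-Tn7 element, together with a gentamicin acetyltransferase marker driven by the Pc integron promoter. In the Bac-to-Bac type of system for which this backbone is designed, that whole segment is transposed into a bacmid carrying a Tn7 attachment site, and the resulting recombinant bacmid is used to generate baculovirus for infecting insect cells.

Inside the transposable region, two strong late baculoviral promoters are arranged back to back and fire in opposite directions. The polyhedrin (PH) promoter drives ATP1A1, the catalytic alpha subunit, and its transcript is terminated by the SV40 poly(A) signal. The p10 promoter drives ATP1B1, the non-catalytic beta subunit that assembles with alpha and governs delivery of the pump to the plasma membrane, and its transcript ends at the HSV TK poly(A) signal. Both coding sequences come from the sandgrouse Pterocles gutturalis; the chicken and rabbit names in the feature table reflect only the closest database matches used by the automated annotation. No epitope tags or reporters are annotated.

The associated study concerns the evolution of toxin-resistant Na,K-ATPases, so the construct is suited to producing recombinant alpha/beta pump for functional characterisation.
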