Addgene plasmid #187424: SNG
Purpose: Expresses Na,K-ATPase (ATP1A1 and ATP1B1 in pFastBac Dual vector) in insect cells
Depositing lab: Susanne Dobler. Depositing organization: Universitaet Hamburg. Publication: Constraints on the evolution of toxin-resistant Na,K-ATPases have limited dependence on sequence divergence. Mohammadi S, Herrera-Alvarez S, Yang L, Rodriguez-Ordonez MDP, Zhang K, Storz JF, Dobler S, Crawford AJ, Andolfatto P. PLoS Genet. 2022 Aug 16;18(8):e1010323. doi: 10.1371/journal.pgen.1010323. eCollection 2022 Aug. PubMed 35972957.
Backbone
  Vector backbone: pFastBac Dual
  Backbone manufacturer: Thermo Fisher (Invitrogen)
  Backbone size w/o insert (bp): 5238
  Vector type: Insect Expression
Growth in bacteria
  Bacterial resistance: Ampicillin, 100 μg/mL
  Growth temperature: 37°C
  Growth strain: DH5alpha
  Copy number: Unknown
Gene/Insert 1
  Gene/Insert name: ATP1A1
  Species: Pterocles gutturalis
  Insert size (bp): 3070
  GenBank ID: XM_010081314
  Promoter: PH
  Cloning method: Gibson Cloning
  Sequencing primers: 5′ ATTCCGGATTATTCATACCGTCCCACCATCG; 3′ GTGGTATGGCTGATTATGATCCTCTAGTACTTCTC
Gene/Insert 2
  Gene/Insert name: ATP1B1
  Species: Pterocles gutturalis
  Insert size (bp): 918
  GenBank ID: XM_010078905
  Promoter: p10
  Cloning method: Restriction Enzyme; 5′ cloning site XhoI (unknown if destroyed); 3′ cloning site PaeI (unknown if destroyed)
  Sequencing primers: 5′ CGGGTTCCTTCCGGTATTGTCTCCTTC; 3′ ACGGACCTTTAATTCAACCCAACACAATATA
Terms and licenses: Academic/Nonprofit Terms; Industry Terms: Not Available to Industry
Depositor comments: Please visit https://doi.org/10.1101/2021.11.29.470343 for bioRxiv preprint.
How to cite: SNG was a gift from Susanne Dobler (Addgene plasmid # 187424 ; http://n2t.net/addgene:187424 ; RRID:Addgene_187424)
