>Addgene plasmid #187424 | SNG | depositor partial sequence | sequence record 363703 | ATP1B1 at p10 promoter
ATGGCCCGCGGGAAGGCCAAGGACGGCGACGGCAACTGGAAGAAGTTCATCTGGAACTCGGAGAAGAAGG
AGCTGCTGGGCCGCACCGGGGGCAGCTGGTTTAAAATCCTCCTCTTCTATGTGATCTTCTATGGTTGCCT
GGCAGGTATATTCATTGGGACCATCCAAGTGATGTTGCTCACTGTCAGTGAATTTGAACCCAAATATCAG
GATCGAGTGGCACCTCCAGGACTGACTCAAGTACCCCAGGTACAAAAGACAGAAATTTCCTTTAGTGTCT
CCGACGCCAAAAGTTTTGAGCCATATGTGAAGAACCTTGAGAAGTTCTTGAAGGACTACAGCGCTGATCA
ACAGACTGAAAACATGATATTTCAGGACTGTGGGGACATACCTAGCGATTACAAAGAGAGAGGACCATAT
AATGATGCCCAGGGCCAGAAGAAGGTCTGCAAATTCAAACGTGAATGGCTGGAAAACTGTTCTGGAATAA
ATGATCCCACCTTTGGGTACAGGGATGGCAAACCATGCATCCTCGTCAAGCTCAACAGAATTATCGGCTT
CAAACCTAAGGCTCCGGTAAATGACAGCCTCCCTCCAGAGGTTATGGCAAAATACAACCCATTCCTCATC
CCTGTCCACTGTGCTGCCAAGAAAGAGGACGATGCAGACAAAATAGGCACGGTGGAGTACTATGGGATGG
GTGGCTACCCTGGCTTTGCCCTGCAGTACTATCCCTACTACGGCAAGCTCCTGCAGTCGCGGTACCTGCA
GCCGCTGGTGGCAGTGCAGTTCACCAACCTGACCTACGACATGGAGGTGCGCGTGGAATGCAGGGCCTAC
GGGCAGAACATCCAGTACAGCGACAAAGACCGCTTCCAGGGACGCTTTGATATTAAATTTGACATAAAAA
GCAGCTGA
