>Addgene plasmid #187424 | SNG | depositor partial sequence | sequence record 363704 | ATP1A1 at PH promoter
ATGGGCAAGGGGGCTGGAAGAGACAAGTATGAGCCTACTGCAACATCCGAACATGGCACAAAGAAGAAAA
AGGGGAAGAAGGAGAGGGACATGGATGAACTTAAAAAGGAAGTCACAATGGATGACCACAAGCTGAGCCT
TGATGAACTTCATCGTAAATATGGAACAGACTTGAGTAGGGGTTTGACTACTGCACGTGCAGCTGAGATT
TTGGCTCGTGATGGCCCAAATTCCCTCACACCCCCACCCACCACTCCTGAATGGCTCAAGTTCTGCCGGC
AGCTCTTTGGAGGATTCTCACTCCTGTTGTGGATTGGTGCTGTTCTGTGCTTTCTGGCTTATGGCATACG
AAGTGCGGTGGACCAGGAGGCGGCCGACAATGATAATCTGTACTTGGGTATTGTGTTGGCAGCTGTGGTT
ATCATTACTGGCTGTTTCTCTTATTACCAAGAAGCAAAAAGTTCCAAGATCATGGAGTCCTTCAAGAACA
TGGTGCCTCAGCAAGCTCTTGTAGTCAGAAATGGTGAGAAGATGAGCATAAATGCTGAAGGTGTTGTAGT
TGGAGATCTAGTGGAGGTGAAAGGAGGAGACAGAATTCCAGCCGACCTTCGGATCATATCTGCACATGGT
TGCAAGGTAGATAACTCCTCACTTACTGGTGAATCAGAGCCTCAGACCAGATCTCCAGACTTCTCCAATG
AGAATCCCCTGGAGACCAGGAACATTGCCTTCTTTTCCACCAACTGTGTGGAAGGCACTGCCCGTGGCAT
TGTCATTAGCACTGGGGATCGCACTGTAATGGGCCGTATTGCCAGTCTGGCTTCTGGGCTGGAAGGGGGG
AAAACTCCAATTGCCATGGAGATTGAGCACTTTATCCACCTCATCACTGGAGTAGCTGTCTTCCTGGGTG
TGACTTTCTTCATCCTTTCACTCATCCTTGAGTACACATGGCTGGAGGCTGTAATCTTCCTCATCGGGAT
CATTGTTGCCAATGTCCCTGAAGGGCTGCTTGCAACAGTCACGGTATGTCTGACACTAACAGCCAAGCGT
ATGGCTCGTAAGAACTGCTTGGTGAAGAACCTCGAAGCTGTGGAAACCCTGGGTTCCACGTCCACTATCT
GTTCTGACAAAACAGGCACGCTGACACAGAATCGCATGACGGTTGCGCACATGTGGTTTGACAATCAGAT
TCATGAGGCTGATACTACAGAGAACCAGAGTGGTGCTTCCTTTGACAAGAGCTCAGCTACTTGGACTGCT
TTGTCCAGAGTTGCAGGTCTCTGCAACCGTGCTGTGTTTCAGGCCAACCAGGAAAATGTACCAATACTTA
AGAGAGCAGTGGCGGGAGATGCCTCTGAGTCTGCACTTCTGAAATGCATTGAATTGTGCTGTGGTCCTGT
CAAGGAGATGAGAGAAAGGTATCCCAAAGTGGTGGAAATACCATTTAACTCTACCAACAAGTATCAGCTG
TCTATCCACAAAAATGCAAATCCGTCAGAATCCCGTTACTTACTGGTGATGAAGGGAGCTCCAGAGAGGA
TTTTGGATCGCTGCAGCACCATTCTTATTCATGGCAAAGAGCAACCACTGGATGAGGAAATGAAAGATTC
TTTTCAAAATGCCTACCTTGAGTTGGGAGGCCTTGGGGAGAGAGTGTTAGGATTCTGTCACTTGGCTCTG
CCTGATGATCAGTTCCCTGATGGCTTCCAGTTTGATACAGACGAAGTGAACTTTCCTGTAGAAAAACTCT
GCTTTGTAGGACTGATGTCTATGATTGACCCTCCTCGTGCTGCTGTGCCAGATGCTGTTGGCAAATGCAG
AAGCGCTGGGATCAAGGTTATCATGGTTACGGGAGACCATCCGATCACAGCCAAAGCCATTGCCAAGGGT
GTCGGCATCATCTCTGAGGGCAATGAAACAGTTGAAGATATTGCTGCTCGACTCAACATTCCTGTCAGCC
AGGTCAACCCTAGGGATGCCAAAGCTTGTGTTGTTCATGGCTCAGATTTGAAGGACATGACTAGTGAGCA
ACTGGATGACATCTTGCTTCATCATACTGAAATTGTCTTTGCCAGGACATCTCCTCAGCAGAAGCTTATA
ATTGTGGAAGGCTGTCAGCGACAGGGTGCCATTGTAGCAGTCACAGGTGATGGTGTGAATGATTCCCCAG
CCCTGAAGAAGGCTGACATTGGTGTTGCTATGGGTATTGCTGGCTCAGATGTCTCCAAGCAGGCAGCTGA
CATGATTCTGCTGGATGATAACTTTGCCTCCATTGTCACTGGGGTTGAAGAAGGGCGTCTGATCTTTGAT
AACCTGAAGAAGTCTATTGCTTACACCTTGACCAGTAACATTCCTGAAATCACGCCGTTCCTGATCTTCA
TCATTGCAAACATACCCCTTCCACTGGGAACAGTCACCATCCTCTGCATTGACTTGGGCACTGACATGGT
CCCTGCTATCTCCCTGGCATATGAGCAAGCAGAGAGTGACATCATGAAGAGGCAGCCCAGAAATCCCAAA
ACAGACAAGCTGGTTAATGAACGGCTGATCAGCATGGCCTATGGGCAGATTGGTATGATCCAGGCCCTTG
GAGGTTTCTTCACCTATTTTGTAATCATGGCAGAGAATGGGTTCTGGCCTTCTGGCTTGCTAGGGATCAG
AGTTCAGTGGGATGACCGATGGGTTAACGATGTGGAAGACAGCTATGGGCAGCAGTGGACCTACGAACAG
AGGAAAATAGTGGAGTTCACTTGCCATACAGCCTTCTTTGTCAGCATTGTGGTTGTGCAGTGGGCAGACT
TGATCATTTGTAAGACCAGAAGAAACTCTGTCTTCCAGCAGGGAATGAAGAACAAGATCTTAATATTTGG
GCTCTTTGAGGAGACTGCTCTGGCTGCCTTCCTCTCCTACTGCCCTGGAATGGATGTTGCTCTAAGGATG
TACCCTCTCAAGCCAACCTGGTGGTTCTGCGCTTTCCCATACTCTCTTCTCATATTCCTGTATGATGAAA
TCAGAAAGCTCATTATCAGACGCAACCCTGGTGGTTGGGTGGAAAAAGAGACCTACTACTAA
